Addgene plasmid #55634: pAAV-EF1a-mCherry-IRES-Flpo
Purpose: Expresses Flpo in Mammalian Cells
Depositing lab: Karl Deisseroth. Depositing organization: Stanford University. Publication: Targeting cells with single vectors using multiple-feature Boolean logic. Fenno LE, Mattis J, Ramakrishnan C, Hyun M, Lee SY, He M, Tucciarone J, Selimbeyoglu A, Berndt A, Grosenick L, Zalocusky KA, Bernstein H, Swanson H, Perry C, Diester I, Boyce FM, Bass CE, Neve R, Huang ZJ, Deisseroth K. Nat Methods. 2014 Jul;11(7):763-72. doi: 10.1038/nmeth.2996. Epub 2014 Jun 8. PubMed 24908100.
Backbone
  Vector backbone: AAV
  Backbone size w/o insert (bp): 5315
  Total vector size (bp): 7888
  Vector type: Mammalian Expression, AAV
Growth in bacteria
  Bacterial resistance: Ampicillin, 100 μg/mL
  Growth temperature: 37°C
  Growth strain: NEB Stable
  Copy number: High Copy
Gene/Insert 1
  Gene/Insert name: mCherry
  Insert size (bp): 708
  Promoter: Ef1a
  Cloning method: Restriction Enzyme; 5′ cloning site BamHI (not destroyed); 3′ cloning site AscI (not destroyed)
  Sequencing primers: 5′ CACCCACACAAAGGAAAAGGGCC; 3′ CTTATACACGTGGCTTTTGG
Gene/Insert 2
  Gene/Insert name: Flpo
  Species: M. musculus (mouse)
  Insert size (bp): 1272
  Promoter: Ef1a/IRES
  Cloning method: Restriction Enzyme; 5′ cloning site AscI (not destroyed); 3′ cloning site EcoRI (not destroyed)
  Sequencing primers: 5′ aaccccccacctggcgacag; 3′ GCAATAGCATGATACAAAGG
Terms and licenses: Academic/Nonprofit Terms; Industry Terms: Not Available to Industry
How to cite: pAAV-EF1a-mCherry-IRES-Flpo was a gift from Karl Deisseroth (Addgene plasmid # 55634 ; http://n2t.net/addgene:55634 ; RRID:Addgene_55634) For viral preps, please replace (Addgene plasmid # 55634) in the above sentence with: (Addgene viral prep # 55634-AAV1) or (Addgene viral prep # 55634-AAVrg)
