[The description below was written by a language model from this plasmid's Addgene catalogue record and pLannotate feature annotations shown in this document.]
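Description:
pAAV-EF1a-mCherry-IRES-Flpo is an adeno-associated virus transfer plasmid of about 7.9 kb for expressing the Flpo recombinase in mammalian cells, either by direct transfection or after packaging into recombinant AAV. It is maintained in bacteria through a high-copy ColE1/pUC-type origin and an ampicillin resistance gene (β-lactamase with its own promoter). The backbone also carries an f1/M13 phage origin and short pBR322-derived remnants. The expression cassette is flanked by AAV2 inverted terminal repeats, the cis elements needed for replication and encapsidation of the vector genome. In the depositor sequence both ITRs are annotated as full length, whereas in the repository's sequencing result the ITR upstream of the promoter appears only as short fragments. This may reflect a difficulty in sequencing through the repeat or a partial deletion, and the record does not resolve which.

Between the ITRs, the strong constitutive human EF-1α promoter, including its intron A, drives a single bicistronic transcript. The first open reading frame encodes the red fluorescent protein mCherry. An EMCV internal ribosome entry site then permits cap-independent translation of FLPo, a mouse codon-optimized, thermostable version of yeast FLP fused to an SV40 nuclear localization signal, which recombines FRT sites. A WPRE downstream of FLPo enhances transcript stability and expression, and a human growth hormone polyadenylation signal terminates the message. Because both proteins come from one mRNA, red fluorescence marks the cells that receive the recombinase. The construct comes from work on Boolean-logic intersectional targeting, where Flp delivery is combined with recombinase-dependent vectors to restrict expression to defined cell populations.
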