Features (pLannotate 1.2.2; 19 found; start..end, strand, type, name):
      1..141     -  repeat_region  AAV2 ITR: inverted terminal repeat of adeno-associated virus serotype 2 inverted
    169..235     +  CDS            small t antigen (fragment): SV40 (simian virus 40) small t antigen
    261..472     +  promoter       EF-1α core promoter: core promoter for human elongation factor EF-1α
    473..581     +  intron         EF-1α intron A (fragment): intron upstream of the start codon of human EF-1α
   1207..1410    +  intron         EF-1α intron A: truncated intron upstream of the start codon of human EF-1α
   1432..2138    +  CDS            mCherry (fragment): monomeric derivative of DsRed fluorescent protein (Shaner et al., 2004) mammalian codon-optimized
   2244..2706    +  misc_feature   IRES: internal ribosome entry site (IRES) of the encephalomyocarditis virus (EMCV)
   2720..3991    +  CDS            FLPo: nuclear-targeted site-specific recombinase FLPo is a mouse codon-optimized fusion between the SV40 nuclear localization signal and a thermostable version of the Saccharomyces cerevisiae site-specific recombinase FLP. Recombination occurs at FRT sequences.
   3992..4016    +  misc_feature   MCS (fragment): pBluescript multiple cloning site
   4016..4604    +  misc_feature   WPRE: woodchuck hepatitis virus posttranscriptional regulatory element
   4636..5112    +  polyA_signal   hGH poly(A) signal: human growth hormone polyadenylation signal
   5152..5292    +  repeat_region  AAV2 ITR: inverted terminal repeat of adeno-associated virus serotype 2 inverted
   5297..5348    -  misc_feature   bom (fragment): basis of mobility region from pBR322
   5367..5747    +  rep_origin     M13 ori (sequence partly withheld): M13 bacteriophage origin of replication; arrow indicates direction of (+) strand synthesis
   5823..5872    -  misc_feature   bom (fragment): basis of mobility region from pBR322
   5974..6009    -  CDS            rop (fragment): Rop protein, which maintains plasmids at low copy number; rop
   6104..6208    +  promoter       AmpR promoter: bla
   6209..7069    +  CDS            AmpR: β-lactamase; bla; confers resistance to ampicillin, carbenicillin, and related antibiotics
   7240..7828    +  rep_origin     ori: high-copy-number ColE1/pMB1/pBR322/pUC origin of replication
>Addgene plasmid #55634 | pAAV-EF1a-mCherry-IRES-Flpo | depositor full sequence | sequence record 86306 | pAAV-EF1a-mCherry-IRES-Flpo sequence 7889 bps
CCTGCAGGCAGCTGCGCGCTCGCTCGCTCACTGAGGCCGCCCGGGCAAAGCCCGGGCGTCGGGCGACCTT
TGGTCGCCCGGCCTCAGTGAGCGAGCGAGCGCGCAGAGAGGGAGTGGCCAACTCCATCACTAGGGGTTCC
TGCGGCCGCACGCGTAAGCTTTGCAAAGATGGATAAAGTTTTAAACAGAGAGGAATCTTTGCAGCTAATG
GACCTTCTAGGTCTTGAAAGGAGTGGGAATTGGCTCCGGTGCCCGTCAGTGGGCAGAGCGCACATCGCCC
ACAGTCCCCGAGAAGTTGGGGGGAGGGGTCGGCAATTGAACCGGTGCCTAGAGAAGGTGGCGCGGGGTAA
ACTGGGAAAGTGATGTCGTGTACTGGCTCCGCCTTTTTCCCGAGGGTGGGGGAGAACCGTATATAAGTGC
AGTAGTCGCCGTGAACGTTCTTTTTCGCAACGGGTTTGCCGCCAGAACACAGGTAAGTGCCGTGTGTGGT
TCCCGCGGGCCTGGCCTCTTTACGGGTTATGGCCCTTGCGTGCCTTGAATTACTTCCACTGGCTGCAGTA
CGTGATTCTTGATCCCGAGCTTCGGGTTGGAAGTGGGTGGGAGAGTTCGAGGCCTTGCGCTTAAGGAGCC
CCTTCGCCTCGTGCTTGAGTTGAGGCCTGGCCTGGGCGCTGGGGCCGCCGCGTGCGAATCTGGTGGCACC
TTCGCGCCTGTCTCGCTGCTTTCGATAAGTCTCTAGCCATTTAAAATTTTTGATGACCTGCTGCGACGCT
TTTTTTCTGGCAAGATAGTCTTGTAAATGCGGGCCAAGATCTGCACACTGGTATTTCGGTTTTTGGGGCC
GCGGGCGGCGACGGGGCCCGTGCGTCCCAGCGCACATGTTCGGCGAGGCGGGGCCTGCGAGCGCGGCCAC
CGAGAATCGGACGGGGGTAGTCTCAAGCTGGCCGGCCTGCTCTGGTGCCTGGCCTCGCGCCGCCGTGTAT
CGCCCCGCCCTGGGCGGCAAGGCTGGCCCGGTCGGCACCAGTTGCGTGAGCGGAAAGATGGCCGCTTCCC
GGCCCTGCTGCAGGGAGCTCAAAATGGAGGACGCGGCGCTCGGGAGAGCGGGCGGGTGAGTCACCCACAC
AAAGGAAAAGGGCCTTTCCGTCCTCAGCCGTCGCTTCATGTGACTCCACGGAGTACCGGGCGCCGTCCAG
GCACCTCGATTAGTTCTCGAGCTTTTGGAGTACGTCGTCTTTAGGTTGGGGGGAGGGGTTTTATGCGATG
GAGTTTCCCCACACTGAGTGGGTGGAGACTGAAGTTAGGCCAGCTTGGCACTTGATGTAATTCTCCTTGG
AATTTGCCCTTTTTGAGTTTGGATCTTGGTTCATTCTCAAGCCTCAGACAGTGGTTCAAAGTTTTTTTCT
TCCATTTCAGGTGTCGTGAGGTACCGGATCCGTGAGCAAGGGCGAGGAGGATAACATGGCCATCATCAAG
GAGTTCATGCGCTTCAAGGTGCACATGGAGGGCTCCGTGAACGGCCACGAGTTCGAGATCGAGGGCGAGG
GCGAGGGCCGCCCCTACGAGGGCACCCAGACCGCCAAGCTGAAGGTGACCAAGGGTGGCCCCCTGCCCTT
CGCCTGGGACATCCTGTCCCCTCAGTTCATGTACGGCTCCAAGGCCTACGTGAAGCACCCCGCCGACATC
CCCGACTACTTGAAGCTGTCCTTCCCCGAGGGCTTCAAGTGGGAGCGCGTGATGAACTTCGAGGACGGCG
GCGTGGTGACCGTGACCCAGGACTCCTCCCTGCAGGACGGCGAGTTCATCTACAAGGTGAAGCTGCGCGG
CACCAACTTCCCCTCCGACGGCCCCGTAATGCAGAAGAAGACCATGGGCTGGGAGGCCTCCTCCGAGCGG
ATGTACCCCGAGGACGGCGCCCTGAAGGGCGAGATCAAGCAGAGGCTGAAGCTGAAGGACGGCGGCCACT
ACGACGCTGAGGTCAAGACCACCTACAAGGCCAAGAAGCCCGTGCAGCTGCCCGGCGCCTACAACGTCAA
CATCAAGTTGGACATCACCTCCCACAACGAGGACTACACCATCGTGGAACAGTACGAACGCGCCGAGGGC
CGCCACTCCACCGGCGGCATGGACGAGCTGTACAAGTAAGGCGCGCCCCCCCCTAACGTTACTGGCCGAA
GCCGCTTGGAATAAGGCCGGTGTGCGTTTGTCTATATGTTATTTTCCACCATATTGCCGTCTTTTGGCAA
TGTGAGGGCCCGGAAACCTGGCCCTGTCTTCTTGACGAGCATTCCTAGGGGTCTTTCCCCTCTCGCCAAA
GGAATGCAAGGTCTGTTGAATGTCGTGAAGGAAGCAGTTCCTCTGGAAGCTTCTTGAAGACAAACAACGT
CTGTAGCGACCCTTTGCAGGCAGCGGAACCCCCCACCTGGCGACAGGTGCCTCTGCGGCCAAAAGCCACG
TGTATAAGATACACCTGCAAAGGCGGCACAACCCCAGTGCCACGTTGTGAGTTGGATAGTTGTGGAAAGA
GTCAAATGGCTCTCCTCAAGCGTATTCAACAAGGGGCTGAAGGATGCCCAGAAGGTACCCCATTGTATGG
GATCTGATCTGGGGCCTCGGTGCACATGCTTTACATGTGTTTAGTCGAGGTTAAAAAAACGTCTAGGCCC
CCCGAACCACGGGGACGTGGTTTTCCTTTGAAAAACACGATGATAATATGGCCACAACCATGAGCCAGTT
CGACATCCTGTGCAAGACCCCCCCCAAGGTGCTGGTGCGGCAGTTCGTGGAGAGATTCGAGAGGCCCAGC
GGCGAGAAGATCGCCAGCTGTGCCGCCGAGCTGACCTACCTGTGCTGGATGATCACCCACAACGGCACCG
CCATCAAGAGGGCCACCTTCATGAGCTACAACACCATCATCAGCAACAGCCTGAGCTTCGACATCGTGAA
CAAGAGCCTGCAGTTCAAGTACAAGACCCAGAAGGCCACCATCCTGGAGGCCAGCCTGAAGAAGCTGATC
CCCGCCTGGGAGTTCACCATCATCCCTTACAACGGCCAGAAGCACCAGAGCGACATCACCGACATCGTGT
CCAGCCTGCAGCTGCAGTTCGAGAGCAGCGAGGAGGCCGACAAGGGCAACAGCCACAGCAAGAAGATGCT
GAAGGCCCTGCTGTCCGAGGGCGAGAGCATCTGGGAGATCACCGAGAAGATCCTGAACAGCTTCGAGTAC
ACCAGCAGGTTCACCAAGACCAAGACCCTGTACCAGTTCCTGTTCCTGGCCACATTCATCAACTGCGGCA
GGTTCAGCGACATCAAGAACGTGGACCCCAAGAGCTTCAAGCTGGTGCAGAACAAGTACCTGGGCGTGAT
CATTCAGTGCCTGGTGACCGAGACCAAGACAAGCGTGTCCAGGCACATCTACTTTTTCAGCGCCAGAGGC
AGGATCGACCCCCTGGTGTACCTGGACGAGTTCCTGAGGAACAGCGAGCCCGTGCTGAAGAGAGTGAACA
GGACCGGCAACAGCAGCAGCAACAAGCAGGAGTACCAGCTGCTGAAGGACAACCTGGTGCGCAGCTACAA
CAAGGCCCTGAAGAAGAACGCCCCCTACCCCATCTTCGCTATCAAGAACGGCCCTAAGAGCCACATCGGC
AGGCACCTGATGACCAGCTTTCTGAGCATGAAGGGCCTGACCGAGCTGACAAACGTGGTGGGCAACTGGA
GCGACAAGAGGGCCTCCGCCGTGGCCAGGACCACCTACACCCACCAGATCACCGCCATCCCCGACCACTA
CTTCGCCCTGGTGTCCAGGTACTACGCCTACGACCCCATCAGCAAGGAGATGATCGCCCTGAAGGACGAG
ACCAACCCCATCGAGGAGTGGCAGCACATCGAGCAGCTGAAGGGCAGCGCCGAGGGCAGCATCAGATACC
CCGCCTGGAACGGCATCATCAGCCAGGAGGTGCTGGACTACCTGAGCAGCTACATCAACAGGCGGATCTG
AGAATTCGATATCAAGCTTATCGATAATCAACCTCTGGATTACAAAATTTGTGAAAGATTGACTGGTATT
CTTAACTATGTTGCTCCTTTTACGCTATGTGGATACGCTGCTTTAATGCCTTTGTATCATGCTATTGCTT
CCCGTATGGCTTTCATTTTCTCCTCCTTGTATAAATCCTGGTTGCTGTCTCTTTATGAGGAGTTGTGGCC
CGTTGTCAGGCAACGTGGCGTGGTGTGCACTGTGTTTGCTGACGCAACCCCCACTGGTTGGGGCATTGCC
ACCACCTGTCAGCTCCTTTCCGGGACTTTCGCTTTCCCCCTCCCTATTGCCACGGCGGAACTCATCGCCG
CCTGCCTTGCCCGCTGCTGGACAGGGGCTCGGCTGTTGGGCACTGACAATTCCGTGGTGTTGTCGGGGAA
ATCATCGTCCTTTCCTTGGCTGCTCGCCTGTGTTGCCACCTGGATTCTGCGCGGGACGTCCTTCTGCTAC
GTCCCTTCGGCCCTCAATCCAGCGGACCTTCCTTCCCGCGGCCTGCTGCCGGCTCTGCGGCCTCTTCCGC
GTCTTCGCCTTCGCCCTCAGACGAGTCGGATCTCCCTTTGGGCCGCCTCCCCGCATCGATACCGAGCGCT
GCTCGAGAGATCTACGGGTGGCATCCCTGTGACCCCTCCCCAGTGCCTCTCCTGGCCCTGGAAGTTGCCA
CTCCAGTGCCCACCAGCCTTGTCCTAATAAAATTAAGTTGCATCATTTTGTCTGACTAGGTGTCCTTCTA
TAATATTATGGGGTGGAGGGGGGTGGTATGGAGCAAGGGGCAAGTTGGGAAGACAACCTGTAGGGCCTGC
GGGGTCTATTGGGAACCAAGCTGGAGTGCAGTGGCACAATCTTGGCTCACTGCAATCTCCGCCTCCTGGG
TTCAAGCGATTCTCCTGCCTCAGCCTCCCGAGTTGTTGGGATTCCAGGCATGCATGACCAGGCTCAGCTA
ATTTTTGTTTTTTTGGTAGAGACGGGGTTTCACCATATTGGCCAGGCTGGTCTCCAACTCCTAATCTCAG
GTGATCTACCCACCTTGGCCTCCCAAATTGCTGGGATTACAGGCGTGAACCACTGCTCCCTTCCCTGTCC
TTCTGATTTTGTAGGTAACCACGTGCGGACCGAGCGGCCGCAGGAACCCCTAGTGATGGAGTTGGCCACT
CCCTCTCTGCGCGCTCGCTCGCTCACTGAGGCCGGGCGACCAAAGGTCGCCCGACGCCCGGGCTTTGCCC
GGGCGGCCTCAGTGAGCGAGCGAGCGCGCAGCTGCCTGCAGGGGCGCCTGATGCGGTATTTTCTCCTTAC
GCATCTGTGCGGTATTTCACACCGCATA
[142 nt withheld, positions 5349-5490]
C
[141 nt withheld, positions 5492-5632]
CCTTTGACGTTGGAGTCCACGTTCTTT
[37 nt withheld, positions 5660-5696]
ACCCTATCTCGGGCTATTCTTTTGATTTATAAGGGATTTTGCCGATTTCGGCCTATTGGTTAAAAAATGA
GCTGATTTAACAAAAATTTAACGCGAATTTTAACAAAATATTAACGTTTACAATTTTATGGTGCACTCTC
AGTACAATCTGCTCTGATGCCGCATAGTTAAGCCAGCCCCGACACCCGCCAACACCCGCTGACGCGCCCT
GACGGGCTTGTCTGCTCCCGGCATCCGCTTACAGACAAGCTGTGACCGTCTCCGGGAGCTGCATGTGTCA
GAGGTTTTCACCGTCATCACCGAAACGCGCGAGACGAAAGGGCCTCGTGATACGCCTATTTTTATAGGTT
AATGTCATGATAATAATGGTTTCTTAGACGTCAGGTGGCACTTTTCGGGGAAATGTGCGCGGAACCCCTA
TTTGTTTATTTTTCTAAATACATTCAAATATGTATCCGCTCATGAGACAATAACCCTGATAAATGCTTCA
ATAATATTGAAAAAGGAAGAGTATGAGTATTCAACATTTCCGTGTCGCCCTTATTCCCTTTTTTGCGGCA
TTTTGCCTTCCTGTTTTTGCTCACCCAGAAACGCTGGTGAAAGTAAAAGATGCTGAAGATCAGTTGGGTG
CACGAGTGGGTTACATCGAACTGGATCTCAACAGCGGTAAGATCCTTGAGAGTTTTCGCCCCGAAGAACG
TTTTCCAATGATGAGCACTTTTAAAGTTCTGCTATGTGGCGCGGTATTATCCCGTATTGACGCCGGGCAA
GAGCAACTCGGTCGCCGCATACACTATTCTCAGAATGACTTGGTTGAGTACTCACCAGTCACAGAAAAGC
ATCTTACGGATGGCATGACAGTAAGAGAATTATGCAGTGCTGCCATAACCATGAGTGATAACACTGCGGC
CAACTTACTTCTGACAACGATCGGAGGACCGAAGGAGCTAACCGCTTTTTTGCACAACATGGGGGATCAT
GTAACTCGCCTTGATCGTTGGGAACCGGAGCTGAATGAAGCCATACCAAACGACGAGCGTGACACCACGA
TGCCTGTAGCAATGGCAACAACGTTGCGCAAACTATTAACTGGCGAACTACTTACTCTAGCTTCCCGGCA
ACAATTAATAGACTGGATGGAGGCGGATAAAGTTGCAGGACCACTTCTGCGCTCGGCCCTTCCGGCTGGC
TGGTTTATTGCTGATAAATCTGGAGCCGGTGAGCGTGGGTCTCGCGGTATCATTGCAGCACTGGGGCCAG
ATGGTAAGCCCTCCCGTATCGTAGTTATCTACACGACGGGGAGTCAGGCAACTATGGATGAACGAAATAG
ACAGATCGCTGAGATAGGTGCCTCACTGATTAAGCATTGGTAACTGTCAGACCAAGTTTACTCATATATA
CTTTAGATTGATTTAAAACTTCATTTTTAATTTAAAAGGATCTAGGTGAAGATCCTTTTTGATAATCTCA
TGACCAAAATCCCTTAACGTGAGTTTTCGTTCCACTGAGCGTCAGACCCCGTAGAAAAGATCAAAGGATC
TTCTTGAGATCCTTTTTTTCTGCGCGTAATCTGCTGCTTGCAAACAAAAAAACCACCGCTACCAGCGGTG
GTTTGTTTGCCGGATCAAGAGCTACCAACTCTTTTTCCGAAGGTAACTGGCTTCAGCAGAGCGCAGATAC
CAAATACTGTCCTTCTAGTGTAGCCGTAGTTAGGCCACCACTTCAAGAACTCTGTAGCACCGCCTACATA
CCTCGCTCTGCTAATCCTGTTACCAGTGGCTGCTGCCAGTGGCGATAAGTCGTGTCTTACCGGGTTGGAC
TCAAGACGATAGTTACCGGATAAGGCGCAGCGGTCGGGCTGAACGGGGGGTTCGTGCACACAGCCCAGCT
TGGAGCGAACGACCTACACCGAACTGAGATACCTACAGCGTGAGCTATGAGAAAGCGCCACGCTTCCCGA
AGGGAGAAAGGCGGACAGGTATCCGGTAAGCGGCAGGGTCGGAACAGGAGAGCGCACGAGGGAGCTTCCA
GGGGGAAACGCCTGGTATCTTTATAGTCCTGTCGGGTTTCGCCACCTCTGACTTGAGCGTCGATTTTTGT
GATGCTCGTCAGGGGGGCGGAGCCTATGGAAAAACGCCAGCAACGCGGCCTTTTTACGGTTCCTGGCCTT
TTGCTGGCCTTTTGCTCACATGT
