Features (pLannotate 1.2.2; 18 found; start..end, strand, type, name):
   1047..1509    -  misc_feature   IRES: internal ribosome entry site (IRES) of the encephalomyocarditis virus (EMCV)
   1615..2321    -  CDS            mCherry (fragment): monomeric derivative of DsRed fluorescent protein (Shaner et al., 2004) mammalian codon-optimized
   2334..3512    -  promoter       EF-1α promoter: strong constitutive promoter for human elongation factor EF-1α
   3519..3585    -  CDS            small t antigen (fragment): SV40 (simian virus 40) small t antigen
   3648..3675    -  repeat_region  AAV2 ITR (fragment): inverted terminal repeat of adeno-associated virus serotype 2 inverted
   3704..3731    -  repeat_region  AAV2 ITR (fragment): inverted terminal repeat of adeno-associated virus serotype 2 inverted
   3804..4392    -  rep_origin     ori: high-copy-number ColE1/pMB1/pBR322/pUC origin of replication
   4563..5423    -  CDS            AmpR: β-lactamase; bla; confers resistance to ampicillin, carbenicillin, and related antibiotics
   5424..5528    -  promoter       AmpR promoter: bla
   5623..5658    +  CDS            rop (fragment): Rop protein, which maintains plasmids at low copy number; rop
   5760..5809    +  misc_feature   bom (fragment): basis of mobility region from pBR322
   5810..6265    -  rep_origin     f1 ori (sequence partly withheld): f1 bacteriophage origin of replication; arrow indicates direction of (+) strand synthesis
   6284..6335    +  misc_feature   bom (fragment): basis of mobility region from pBR322
   6340..6480    -  repeat_region  AAV2 ITR: inverted terminal repeat of adeno-associated virus serotype 2 inverted
   6520..6996    -  polyA_signal   hGH poly(A) signal: human growth hormone polyadenylation signal
   7028..7616    -  misc_feature   WPRE: woodchuck hepatitis virus posttranscriptional regulatory element
   7616..7640    -  misc_feature   MCS (fragment): pBluescript multiple cloning site
   7641..1033    -  CDS            FLPo (across the origin): nuclear-targeted site-specific recombinase FLPo is a mouse codon-optimized fusion between the SV40 nuclear localization signal and a thermostable version of the Saccharomyces cerevisiae site-specific recombinase FLP. Recombination occurs at FRT sequences.
>Addgene plasmid #55634 | pAAV-EF1a-mCherry-IRES-Flpo | addgene full sequence | sequence record 182717 | Addgene NGS Result
GGGTGTAGGTGGTCCTGGCCACGGCGGAGGCCCTCTTGTCGCTCCAGTTGCCCACCACGTTTGTCAGCTC
GGTCAGGCCCTTCATGCTCAGAAAGCTGGTCATCAGGTGCCTGCCGATGTGGCTCTTAGGGCCGTTCTTG
ATAGCGAAGATGGGGTAGGGGGCGTTCTTCTTCAGGGCCTTGTTGTAGCTGCGCACCAGGTTGTCCTTCA
GCAGCTGGTACTCCTGCTTGTTGCTGCTGCTGTTGCCGGTCCTGTTCACTCTCTTCAGCACGGGCTCGCT
GTTCCTCAGGAACTCGTCCAGGTACACCAGGGGGTCGATCCTGCCTCTGGCGCTGAAAAAGTAGATGTGC
CTGGACACGCTTGTCTTGGTCTCGGTCACCAGGCACTGAATGATCACGCCCAGGTACTTGTTCTGCACCA
GCTTGAAGCTCTTGGGGTCCACGTTCTTGATGTCGCTGAACCTGCCGCAGTTGATGAATGTGGCCAGGAA
CAGGAACTGGTACAGGGTCTTGGTCTTGGTGAACCTGCTGGTGTACTCGAAGCTGTTCAGGATCTTCTCG
GTGATCTCCCAGATGCTCTCGCCCTCGGACAGCAGGGCCTTCAGCATCTTCTTGCTGTGGCTGTTGCCCT
TGTCGGCCTCCTCGCTGCTCTCGAACTGCAGCTGCAGGCTGGACACGATGTCGGTGATGTCGCTCTGGTG
CTTCTGGCCGTTGTAAGGGATGATGGTGAACTCCCAGGCGGGGATCAGCTTCTTCAGGCTGGCCTCCAGG
ATGGTGGCCTTCTGGGTCTTGTACTTGAACTGCAGGCTCTTGTTCACGATGTCGAAGCTCAGGCTGTTGC
TGATGATGGTGTTGTAGCTCATGAAGGTGGCCCTCTTGATGGCGGTGCCGTTGTGGGTGATCATCCAGCA
CAGGTAGGTCAGCTCGGCGGCACAGCTGGCGATCTTCTCGCCGCTGGGCCTCTCGAATCTCTCCACGAAC
TGCCGCACCAGCACCTTGGGGGGGGTCTTGCACAGGATGTCGAACTGGCTCATGGTTGTGGCCATATTAT
CATCGTGTTTTTCAAAGGAAAACCACGTCCCCGTGGTTCGGGGGGCCTAGACGTTTTTTTAACCTCGACT
AAACACATGTAAAGCATGTGCACCGAGGCCCCAGATCAGATCCCATACAATGGGGTACCTTCTGGGCATC
CTTCAGCCCCTTGTTGAATACGCTTGAGGAGAGCCATTTGACTCTTTCCACAACTATCCAACTCACAACG
TGGCACTGGGGTTGTGCCGCCTTTGCAGGTGTATCTTATACACGTGGCTTTTGGCCGCAGAGGCACCTGT
CGCCAGGTGGGGGGTTCCGCTGCCTGCAAAGGGTCGCTACAGACGTTGTTTGTCTTCAAGAAGCTTCCAG
AGGAACTGCTTCCTTCACGACATTCAACAGACCTTGCATTCCTTTGGCGAGAGGGGAAAGACCCCTAGGA
ATGCTCGTCAAGAAGACAGGGCCAGGTTTCCGGGCCCTCACATTGCCAAAAGACGGCAATATGGTGGAAA
ATAACATATAGACAAACGCACACCGGCCTTATTCCAAGCGGCTTCGGCCAGTAACGTTAGGGGGGGGCGC
GCCTTACTTGTACAGCTCGTCCATGCCGCCGGTGGAGTGGCGGCCCTCGGCGCGTTCGTACTGTTCCACG
ATGGTGTAGTCCTCGTTGTGGGAGGTGATGTCCAACTTGATGTTGACGTTGTAGGCGCCGGGCAGCTGCA
CGGGCTTCTTGGCCTTGTAGGTGGTCTTGACCTCAGCGTCGTAGTGGCCGCCGTCCTTCAGCTTCAGCCT
CTGCTTGATCTCGCCCTTCAGGGCGCCGTCCTCGGGGTACATCCGCTCGGAGGAGGCCTCCCAGCCCATG
GTCTTCTTCTGCATTACGGGGCCGTCGGAGGGGAAGTTGGTGCCGCGCAGCTTCACCTTGTAGATGAACT
CGCCGTCCTGCAGGGAGGAGTCCTGGGTCACGGTCACCACGCCGCCGTCCTCGAAGTTCATCACGCGCTC
CCACTTGAAGCCCTCGGGGAAGGACAGCTTCAAGTAGTCGGGGATGTCGGCGGGGTGCTTCACGTAGGCC
TTGGAGCCGTACATGAACTGAGGGGACAGGATGTCCCAGGCGAAGGGCAGGGGGCCACCCTTGGTCACCT
TCAGCTTGGCGGTCTGGGTGCCCTCGTAGGGGCGGCCCTCGCCCTCGCCCTCGATCTCGAACTCGTGGCC
GTTCACGGAGCCCTCCATGTGCACCTTGAAGCGCATGAACTCCTTGATGATGGCCATGTTATCCTCCTCG
CCCTTGCTCACGGATCCGGTACCTCACGACACCTGAAATGGAAGAAAAAAACTTTGAACCACTGTCTGAG
GCTTGAGAATGAACCAAGATCCAAACTCAAAAAGGGCAAATTCCAAGGAGAATTACATCAAGTGCCAAGC
TGGCCTAACTTCAGTCTCCACCCACTCAGTGTGGGGAAACTCCATCGCATAAAACCCCTCCCCCCAACCT
AAAGACGACGTACTCCAAAAGCTCGAGAACTAATCGAGGTGCCTGGACGGCGCCCGGTACTCCGTGGAGT
CACATGAAGCGACGGCTGAGGACGGAAAGGCCCTTTTCCTTTGTGTGGGTGACTCACCCGCCCGCTCTCC
CGAGCGCCGCGTCCTCCATTTTGAGCTCCCTGCAGCAGGGCCGGGAAGCGGCCATCTTTCCGCTCACGCA
ACTGGTGCCGACCGGGCCAGCCTTGCCGCCCAGGGCGGGGCGATACACGGCGGCGCGAGGCCAGGCACCA
GAGCAGGCCGGCCAGCTTGAGACTACCCCCGTCCGATTCTCGGTGGCCGCGCTCGCAGGCCCCGCCTCGC
CGAACATGTGCGCTGGGACGCACGGGCCCCGTCGCCGCCCGCGGCCCCAAAAACCGAAATACCAGTGTGC
AGATCTTGGCCCGCATTTACAAGACTATCTTGCCAGAAAAAAAGCGTCGCAGCAGGTCATCAAAAATTTT
AAATGGCTAGAGACTTATCGAAAGCAGCGAGACAGGCGCGAAGGTGCCACCAGATTCGCACGCGGCGGCC
CCAGCGCCCAGGCCAGGCCTCAACTCAAGCACGAGGCGAAGGGGCTCCTTAAGCGCAAGGCCTCGAACTC
TCCCACCCACTTCCAACCCGAAGCTCGGGATCAAGAATCACGTACTGCAGCCAGGTGGAAGTAATTCAAG
GCACGCAAGGGCCATAACCCGTAAAGAGGCCAGGCCCGCGGGAACCACACACGGCACTTACCTGTGTTCT
GGCGGCAAACCCGTTGCGAAAAAGAACGTTCACGGCGACTACTGCACTTATATACGGTTCTCCCCCACCC
TCGGGAAAAAGGCGGAGCCAGTACACGACATCACTTTCCCAGTTTACCCCGCGCCACCTTCTCTAGGCAC
CGGTTCAATTGCCGACCCCTCCCCCCAACTTCTCGGGGACTGTGGGCGATGTGCGCTCTGCCCACTGACG
GGCACCGGAGCCAATTCCCACTCCTTTCAAGACCTAGAAGGTCCATTAGCTGCAAAGATTCCTCTCTGTT
TAAAACTTTATCCATCTTTGCAAAGCTTACGCGTGCGGCCGCAGGAACCCCTAGTGATGGAGTTGGCCAC
TCCCTCTCTGCGCGCTCGCTCGCTCACTGAGGCCGGGCGACCAAAGGTCGCCCGACGCCCGGGCGGCCTC
AGTGAGCGAGCGAGCGCGCAGCTGCCTGCAGGACATGTGAGCAAAAGGCCAGCAAAAGGCCAGGAACCGT
AAAAAGGCCGCGTTGCTGGCGTTTTTCCATAGGCTCCGCCCCCCTGACGAGCATCACAAAAATCGACGCT
CAAGTCAGAGGTGGCGAAACCCGACAGGACTATAAAGATACCAGGCGTTTCCCCCTGGAAGCTCCCTCGT
GCGCTCTCCTGTTCCGACCCTGCCGCTTACCGGATACCTGTCCGCCTTTCTCCCTTCGGGAAGCGTGGCG
CTTTCTCATAGCTCACGCTGTAGGTATCTCAGTTCGGTGTAGGTCGTTCGCTCCAAGCTGGGCTGTGTGC
ACGAACCCCCCGTTCAGCCCGACCGCTGCGCCTTATCCGGTAACTATCGTCTTGAGTCCAACCCGGTAAG
ACACGACTTATCGCCACTGGCAGCAGCCACTGGTAACAGGATTAGCAGAGCGAGGTATGTAGGCGGTGCT
ACAGAGTTCTTGAAGTGGTGGCCTAACTACGGCTACACTAGAAGAACAGTATTTGGTATCTGCGCTCTGC
TGAAGCCAGTTACCTTCGGAAAAAGAGTTGGTAGCTCTTGATCCGGCAAACAAACCACCGCTGGTAGCGG
TGGTTTTTTTGTTTGCAAGCAGCAGATTACGCGCAGAAAAAAAGGATCTCAAGAAGATCCTTTGATCTTT
TCTACGGGGTCTGACGCTCAGTGGAACGAAAACTCACGTTAAGGGATTTTGGTCATGAGATTATCAAAAA
GGATCTTCACCTAGATCCTTTTAAATTAAAAATGAAGTTTTAAATCAATCTAAAGTATATATGAGTAAAC
TTGGTCTGACAGTTACCAATGCTTAATCAGTGAGGCACCTATCTCAGCGATCTGTCTATTTCGTTCATCC
ATAGTTGCCTGACTCCCCGTCGTGTAGATAACTACGATACGGGAGGGCTTACCATCTGGCCCCAGTGCTG
CAATGATACCGCGAGACCCACGCTCACCGGCTCCAGATTTATCAGCAATAAACCAGCCAGCCGGAAGGGC
CGAGCGCAGAAGTGGTCCTGCAACTTTATCCGCCTCCATCCAGTCTATTAATTGTTGCCGGGAAGCTAGA
GTAAGTAGTTCGCCAGTTAATAGTTTGCGCAACGTTGTTGCCATTGCTACAGGCATCGTGGTGTCACGCT
CGTCGTTTGGTATGGCTTCATTCAGCTCCGGTTCCCAACGATCAAGGCGAGTTACATGATCCCCCATGTT
GTGCAAAAAAGCGGTTAGCTCCTTCGGTCCTCCGATCGTTGTCAGAAGTAAGTTGGCCGCAGTGTTATCA
CTCATGGTTATGGCAGCACTGCATAATTCTCTTACTGTCATGCCATCCGTAAGATGCTTTTCTGTGACTG
GTGAGTACTCAACCAAGTCATTCTGAGAATAGTGTATGCGGCGACCGAGTTGCTCTTGCCCGGCGTCAAT
ACGGGATAATACCGCGCCACATAGCAGAACTTTAAAAGTGCTCATCATTGGAAAACGTTCTTCGGGGCGA
AAACTCTCAAGGATCTTACCGCTGTTGAGATCCAGTTCGATGTAACCCACTCGTGCACCCAACTGATCTT
CAGCATCTTTTACTTTCACCAGCGTTTCTGGGTGAGCAAAAACAGGAAGGCAAAATGCCGCAAAAAAGGG
AATAAGGGCGACACGGAAATGTTGAATACTCATACTCTTCCTTTTTCAATATTATTGAAGCATTTATCAG
GGTTATTGTCTCATGAGCGGATACATATTTGAATGTATTTAGAAAAATAAACAAATAGGGGTTCCGCGCA
CATTTCCCCGAAAAGTGCCACCTGACGTCTAAGAAACCATTATTATCATGACATTAACCTATAAAAATAG
GCGTATCACGAGGCCCTTTCGTCTCGCGCGTTTCGGTGATGACGGTGAAAACCTCTGACACATGCAGCTC
CCGGAGACGGTCACAGCTTGTCTGTAAGCGGATGCCGGGAGCAGACAAGCCCGTCAGGGCGCGTCAGCGG
GTGTTGGCGGGTGTCGGGGCTGGCTTAACTATGCGGCATCAGAGCAGATTGTACTGAGAGTGCACCATAA
AATTGTAAACGTTAATATTTTGTTAAAATTCGCGTTAAATTTTTGTTAAATCAGCTCATTTTTTAACCAA
TAGACCGAAATCGGCAAAATCCCTTATAAATCAAAAGAATAGCCCGAGATAGAGT
[37 nt withheld, positions 5936-5972]
AAAGAACGTGGACTCCAACGTCAAAGG
[141 nt withheld, positions 6000-6140]
G
[46 nt withheld, positions 6142-6187]
A
[95 nt withheld, positions 6189-6283]
TATGCGGTGTGAAATACCGCACAGATGCGTAAGGAGAAAATACCGCATCAGGCGCCCCTGCAGGCAGCTG
CGCGCTCGCTCGCTCACTGAGGCCGCCCGGGCAAAGCCCGGGCGTCGGGCGACCTTTGGTCGCCCGGCCT
CAGTGAGCGAGCGAGCGCGCAGAGAGGGAGTGGCCAACTCCATCACTAGGGGTTCCTGCGGCCGCTCGGT
CCGCACGTGGTTACCTACAAAATCAGAAGGACAGGGAAGGGAGCAGTGGTTCACGCCTGTAATCCCAGCA
ATTTGGGAGGCCAAGGTGGGTAGATCACCTGAGATTAGGAGTTGGAGACCAGCCTGGCCAATATGGTGAA
ACCCCGTCTCTACCAAAAAAACAAAAATTAGCTGAGCCTGGTCATGCATGCCTGGAATCCCAACAACTCG
GGAGGCTGAGGCAGGAGAATCGCTTGAACCCAGGAGGCGGAGATTGCAGTGAGCCAAGATTGTGCCACTG
CACTCCAGCTTGGTTCCCAATAGACCCCGCAGGCCCTACAGGTTGTCTTCCCAACTTGCCCCTTGCTCCA
TACCACCCCCCTCCACCCCATAATATTATAGAAGGACACCTAGTCAGACAAAATGATGCAACTTAATTTT
ATTAGGACAAGGCTGGTGGGCACTGGAGTGGCAACTTCCAGGGCCAGGAGAGGCACTGGGGAGGGGTCAC
AGGGATGCCACCCGTAGATCTCTCGAGCAGCGCTCGGTATCGATGCGGGGAGGCGGCCCAAAGGGAGATC
CGACTCGTCTGAGGGCGAAGGCGAAGACGCGGAAGAGGCCGCAGAGCCGGCAGCAGGCCGCGGGAAGGAA
GGTCCGCTGGATTGAGGGCCGAAGGGACGTAGCAGAAGGACGTCCCGCGCAGAATCCAGGTGGCAACATA
GGCGAGCAGCCAAGGAAAGGACGATGATTTCCCCGACAACACCACGGAATTGTCAGTGCCCAACAGCCGA
GCCCCTGTCCAGCAGCGGGCAAGGCAGGCGGCGATGAGTTCCGCCGTGGCAATAGGGAGGGGGAAAGCGA
AAGTCCCGGAAAGGAGCTGACAGGTGGTGGCAATGCCCCAACCAGTGGGGGTTGCGTCAGCAAACACAGT
GCACACCACGCCACGTTGCCTGACAACGGGCCACAACTCCTCATAAAGAGACAGCAACCAGGATTTATAC
AAGGAGGAGAAAATGAAAGCCATACGGGAAGCAATAGCATGATACAAAGGCATTAAAGCAGCGTATCCAC
ATAGCGTAAAAGGAGCAACATAGTTAAGAATACCAGTCAATCTTTCACAAATTTTGTAATCCAGAGGTTG
ATTATCGATAAGCTTGATATCGAATTCTCAGATCCGCCTGTTGATGTAGCTGCTCAGGTAGTCCAGCACC
TCCTGGCTGATGATGCCGTTCCAGGCGGGGTATCTGATGCTGCCCTCGGCGCTGCCCTTCAGCTGCTCGA
TGTGCTGCCACTCCTCGATGGGGTTGGTCTCGTCCTTCAGGGCGATCATCTCCTTGCTGATGGGGTCGTA
GGCGTAGTACCTGGACACCAGGGCGAAGTAGTGGTCGGGGATGGCGGTGATCTGGT
