>Addgene plasmid #55634 | pAAV-EF1a-mCherry-IRES-Flpo | addgene partial sequence | sequence record 92156 | IRES-F 5'-TGGCTCTCCTCAAGCGTATT-3'
GGGATCTGATCTGGGGCCTCGGTGCACATGCTTTACATGTGTTTAGTCGAGGTTAAAAAAACGTCTAGGC
CCCCCGAACCACGGGGACGTGGTTTTCCTTTGAAAAACACGATGATAATATGGCCACAACCATGAGCCAG
TTCGACATCCTGTGCAAGACCCCCCCCAAGGTGCTGGTGCGGCAGTTCGTGGAGAGATTCGAGAGGCCCA
GCGGCGAGAAGATCGCCAGCTGTGCCGCCGAGCTGACCTACCTGTGCTGGATGATCACCCACAACGGCAC
CGCCATCAAGAGGGCCACCTTCATGAGCTACAACACCATCATCAGCAACAGCCTGAGCTTCGACATCGTG
AACAAGAGCCTGCAGTTCAAGTACAAGACCCAGAAGGCCACCATCCTGGAGGCCAGCCTGAAGAAGCTGA
TCCCCGCCTGGGAGTTCACCATCATCCCTTACAACGGCCAGAAGCACCAGAGCGACATCACCGACATCGT
GTCCAGCCTGCAGCTGCAGTTC
