>Addgene plasmid #55634 | pAAV-EF1a-mCherry-IRES-Flpo | addgene partial sequence | sequence record 92159 | EF1a-F 5'-TCAAGCCTCAGACAGTGGTTC-3'
CCGGATCCGTGAGCAAGGGCGAGGAGGATAACATGGCCATCATCAAGGAGTTCATGCGCTTCAAGGTGCA
CATGGAGGGCTCCGTGAACGGCCACGAGTTCGAGATCGAGGGCGAGGGCGAGGGCCGCCCCTACGAGGGC
ACCCAGACCGCCAAGCTGAAGGTGACCAAGGGTGGCCCCCTGCCCTTCGCCTGGGACATCCTGTCCCCTC
AGTTCATGTACGGCTCCAAGGCCTACGTGAAGCACCCCGCCGACATCCCCGACTACTTGAAGCTGTCCTT
CCCCGAGGGCTTCAAGTGGGAGCGCGTGATGAACTTCGAGGACGGCGGCGTGGTGACCGTGACCCAGGAC
TCCTCCCTGCAGGACGGCGAGTTCATCTACAAGGTGAAGCTGCGCGGCACCAACTTCCCCTCCGACGGCC
CCGTAATGCAGAAGAAGACCATGGGCTGGGAGGCCTCCTCCGAGCGGATGTACCCCGAGGACGGCGCCCT
GAAGGGCGAGATCAAGCAGAGGCTGAAGCT
